>Addgene plasmid #143980 | TFORF1816 | addgene full sequence | sequence record 400539 | Addgene NGS Result
TTAATGTAGTCTTATGCAATACTCTTGTAGTCTTGCAACATGGTAACGATGAGTTAGCAACATGCCTTAC
AAGGAGAGAAAAAGCACCGTGCATGCCGATTGGTGGAAGTAAGGTGGTACGATCGTGCCTTATTAGGAAG
GCAACAGACGGGTCTGACATGGATTGGACGAACCACTGAATTGCCGCATTGCAGAGATATTGTATTTAAG
TGCCTAGCTCGATACATAAACGGGTCTCTCTGGTTAGACCAGATCTGAGCCTGGGAGCTCTCTGGCTAAC
TAGGGAACCCACTGCTTAAGCCTCAATAAAGCTTGCCTTGAGTGCTTCAAGTAGTGTGTGCCCGTCTGTT
GTGTGACTCTGGTAACTAGAGATCCCTCAGACCCTTTTAGTCAGTGTGGAAAATCTCTAGCAGTGGCGCC
CGAACAGGGACTTGAAAGCGAAAGGGAAACCAGAGGAGCTCTCTCGACGCAGGACTCGGCTTGCTGAAGC
GCGCACGGCAAGAGGCGAGGGGCGGCGACTGGTGAGTACGCCAAAAATTTTGACTAGCGGAGGCTAGAAG
GAGAGAGATGGGTGCGAGAGCGTCAGTATTAAGCGGGGGAGAATTAGATCGCGATGGGAAAAAATTCGGT
TAAGGCCAGGGGGAAAGAAAAAATATAAATTAAAACATATAGTATGGGCAAGCAGGGAGCTAGAACGATT
CGCAGTTAATCCTGGCCTGTTAGAAACATCAGAAGGCTGTAGACAAATACTGGGACAGCTACAACCATCC
CTTCAGACAGGATCAGAAGAACTTAGATCATTATATAATACAGTAGCAACCCTCTATTGTGTGCATCAAA
GGATAGAGATAAAAGACACCAAGGAAGCTTTAGACAAGATAGAGGAAGAGCAAAACAAAAGTAAGACCAC
CGCACAGCAAGCGGCCGCTGATCTTCAGACCTGGAGGAGGAGATATGAGGGACAATTGGAGAAGTGAATT
ATATAAATATAAAGTAGTAAAAATTGAACCATTAGGAGTAGCACCCACCAAGGCAAAGAGAAGAGTGGTG
CAGAGAGAAAAAAGAGCAGTGGGAATAGGAGCTTTGTTCCTTGGGTTCTTGGGAGCAGCAGGAAGCACTA
TGGGCGCAGCGTCAATGACGCTGACGGTACAGGCCAGACAATTATTGTCTGGTATAGTGCAGCAGCAGAA
CAATTTGCTGAGGGCTATTGAGGCGCAACAGCATCTGTTGCAACTCACAGTCTGGGGCATCAAGCAGCTC
CAGGCAAGAATCCTGGCTGTGGAAAGATACCTAAAGGATCAACAGCTCCTGGGGATTTGGGGTTGCTCTG
GAAAACTCATTTGCACCACTGCTGTGCCTTGGAATGCTAGTTGGAGTAATAAATCTCTGGAACAGATTTG
GAATCACACGACCTGGATGGAGTGGGACAGAGAAATTAACAATTACACAAGCTTAATACACTCCTTAATT
GAAGAATCGCAAAACCAGCAAGAAAAGAATGAACAAGAATTATTGGAATTAGATAAATGGGCAAGTTTGT
GGAATTGGTTTAACATAACAAATTGGCTGTGGTATATAAAATTATTCATAATGATAGTAGGAGGCTTGGT
AGGTTTAAGAATAGTTTTTGCTGTACTTTCTATAGTGAATAGAGTTAGGCAGGGATATTCACCATTATCG
TTTCAGACCCACCTCCCAACCCCGAGGGGACCCATGCATTGCATCTCAATTAGTCAGCAACCAGGTGTGG
AAAGTCCCCAGGCTCCCCAGCAGGCAGAAGTATGCAAAGCATGCGTCTCAATTAGTCAGCAACCATAGTC
CCGCCCCTAACTCCGCCCATCCCGCCCCTAACTCCGCCCAGTTCCGCCCATTCTCCGCCCCATGGCTGAC
TAATTTTTTTTATTTATGCAGAGGCCGAGGCCGCCTCGGCCTCTGAGCTATTCCAGAAGTAGTGAGGAGG
CTTTTTTGGAGGCCTAGGCTTTTGCAAAAAGCTTTCTAGAGGTACCACCGGAGCTTACCATGACCGAGTA
CAAGCCCACGGTGCGCCTCGCCACCCGCGACGACGTCCCCAGGGCCGTACGCACCCTCGCCGCCGCGTTC
GCCGACTACCCCGCCACGCGCCACACCGTCGATCCGGACCGCCACATCGAGCGGGTCACCGAGCTGCAAG
AACTCTTCCTCACGCGCGTCGGGCTCGACATCGGCAAGGTGTGGGTCGCGGACGACGGCGCCGCCGTGGC
GGTCTGGACCACGCCGGAGAGCGTCGAAGCGGGGGCGGTGTTCGCCGAGATCGGCCCGCGCATGGCCGAG
TTGAGCGGTTCCCGGCTGGCCGCGCAGCAACAGATGGAAGGCCTCCTGGCGCCGCACCGGCCCAAGGAGC
CCGCGTGGTTCCTGGCCACCGTCGGCGTCTCGCCCGACCACCAGGGCAAGGGTCTGGGCAGCGCCGTCGT
GCTCCCCGGAGTGGAGGCGGCCGAGCGCGCCGGGGTGCCCGCCTTCCTGGAGACCTCCGCGCCCCGCAAC
CTCCCCTTCTACGAGCGGCTCGGCTTCACCGTCACCGCCGACGTCGAGGTGCCCGAAGGACCGCGCACCT
GGTGCATGACCCGCAAGCCCGGTGCCAGTTAACGAATTCTAGATCTTGAGACAAATGGCAGTATTCATCC
ACAATTTTAAAAGAAAAGGGGGGATTGGGGGGTACAGTGCAGGGGAAAGAATAGTAGACATAATAGCAAC
AGACATACAAACTAAAGAATTACAAAAACAAATTACAAAAATTCAAAATTTTCGGGTTTATTACAGGGAC
AGCAGAGATCCACTTTGGCGCCGGCTCGAGGCCTGCAGGTGCAAAGATGGATAAAGTTTTAAACAGAGAG
GAATCTTTGCAGCTAATGGACCTTCTAGGTCTTGAAAGGAGTGGGAATTGGCTCCGGTGCCCGTCAGTGG
GCAGAGCGCACATCGCCCACAGTCCCCGAGAAGTTGGGGGGAGGGGTCGGCAATTGAACCGGTGCCTAGA
GAAGGTGGCGCGGGGTAAACTGGGAAAGTGATGTCGTGTACTGGCTCCGCCTTTTTCCCGAGGGTGGGGG
AGAACCGTATATAAGTGCAGTAGTCGCCGTGAACGTTCTTTTTCGCAACGGGTTTGCCGCCAGAACACAG
GTAAGTGCCGTGTGTGGTTCCCGCGGGCCTGGCCTCTTTACGGGTTATGGCCCTTGCGTGCCTTGAATTA
CTTCCACCTGGCTGCAGTACGTGATTCTTGATCCCGAGCTTCGGGTTGGAAGTGGGTGGGAGAGTTCGAG
GCCTTGCGCTTAAGGAGCCCCTTCGCCTCGTGCTTGAGTTGAGGCCTGGCCTGGGCGCTGGGGCCGCCGC
GTGCGAATCTGGTGGCACCTTCGCGCCTGTCTCGCTGCTTTCGATAAGTCTCTAGCCATTTAAAATTTTT
GATGACCTGCTGCGACGCTTTTTTTCTGGCAAGATAGTCTTGTAAATGCGGGCCAAGATCTGCACACTGG
TATTTCGGTTTTTGGGGCCGCGGGCGGCGACGGGGCCCGTGCGTCCCAGCGCACATGTTCGGCGAGGCGG
GGCCTGCGAGCGCGGCCACCGAGAATCGGACGGGGGTAGTCTCAAGCTGGCCGGCCTGCTCTGGTGCCTG
GCCTCGCGCCGCCGTGTATCGCCCCGCCCTGGGCGGCAAGGCTGGCCCGGTCGGCACCAGTTGCGTGAGC
GGAAAGATGGCCGCTTCCCGGCCCTGCTGCAGGGAGCTCAAAATGGAGGACGCGGCGCTCGGGAGAGCGG
GCGGGTGAGTCACCCACACAAAGGAAAAGGGCCTTTCCGTCCTCAGCCGTCGCTTCATGTGACTCCACGG
AGTACCGGGCGCCGTCCAGGCACCTCGATTAGTTCTCGAGCTTTTGGAGTACGTCGTCTTTAGGTTGGGG
GGAGGGGTTTTATGCGATGGAGTTTCCCCACACTGAGTGGGTGGAGACTGAAGTTAGGCCAGCTTGGCAC
TTGATGTAATTCTCCTTGGAATTTGCCCTTTTTGAGTTTGGATCTTGGTTCATTCTCAAGCCTCAGACAG
TGGTTCAAAGTTTTTTTCTTCCATTTCAGGTGTCGTGAGGCTAGCACCGCCACCATGGATCATTTGAACG
AGGCAACTCAGGGGAAAGAACATTCAGAAATGTCTAACAATGTGAGTGATCCGAAGGGTCCACCAGCCAA
GATTGCCCGCCTGGAGCAGAACGGGAGCCCGCTAGGAAGAGGAAGGCTTGGGAGTACAGGTGCAAAAATG
CAGGGAGTGCCTTTAAAACACTCGGGCCATCTGATGAAAACCAACCTTAGGAAAGGAACCATGCTGCCAG
TTTTCTGTGTGGTGGAACATTATGAAAACGCCATTGAATATGATTGCAAGGAGGAGCATGCAGAATTTGT
GCTGGTGAGAAAGGATATGCTTTTCAACCAGCTGATCGAAATGGCATTGCTGTCTCTAGGTTATTCACAT
AGCTCTGCTGCCCAGGCCAAAGGGCTAATCCAGGTTGGAAAGTGGAATCCAGTTCCACTGTCTTACGTGA
CAGATGCCCCTGATGCTACAGTAGCAGATATGCTTCAAGATGTGTATCATGTGGTCACATTGAAAATTCA
GTTACACAGTTGCCCCAAACTAGAAGACTTGCCTCCCGAACAATGGTCGCACACCACAGTGAGGAATGCT
CTGAAGGACTTACTGAAAGATATGAATCAGAGTTCATTGGCCAAGGAGTGCCCCCTTTCACAGAGTATGA
TTTCTTCCATTGTGAACAGTACTTACTATGCAAATGTCTCAGCAGCAAAATGTCAAGAATTTGGAAGGTG
GTACAAACATTTCAAGAAGACAAAAGATATGATGGTTGAAATGGATAGTCTTTCTGAGCTATCCCAGCAA
GGCGCCAATCATGTCAATTTTGGCCAGCAACCAGTTCCAGGGAACACAGCCGAGCAGCCTCCATCCCCTG
CGCAGCTCTCCCATGGCAGCCAGCCCTCTGTCCGGACACCTCTTCCAAACCTGCACCCTGGGCTCGTATC
AACACCTATCAGTCCTCAATTGGTCAACCAGCAGCTGGTGATGGCTCAGCTGCTGAACCAGCAGTATGCA
GTGAATAGACTTTTAGCCCAGCAGTCCTTAAACCAACAATACTTGAACCACCCTCCCCCTGTCAGTAGAT
CTATGAATAAGCCTTTGGAGCAACAGGTTTCGACCAACACAGAGGTGTCTTCCGAAATCTACCAGTGGGT
ACGCGATGAACTGAAACGAGCAGGAATCTCCCAGGCGGTATTTGCACGTGTGGCTTTTAACAGAACTCAG
GGCTTGCTTTCAGAAATCCTCCGAAAGGAAGAGGACCCCAAGACTGCATCCCAGTCTTTGCTGGTAAACC
TTCGGGCTATGCAGAATTTCTTGCAGTTACCGGAAGCTGAAAGAGACCGAATATACCAGGACGAAAGGGA
AAGGAGCTTGAATGCTGCCTCGGCCATGGGTCCTGCCCCCCTCATCAGCACACCACCCAGCCGTCCTCCC
CAGGTGAAAACAGCTACTATTGCCACTGAAAGGAATGGGAAACCAGAGAACAATACCATGAACATTAATG
CTTCCATTTATGATGAGATTCAGCAGGAAATGAAGCGTGCTAAAGTGTCTCAAGCACTGTTTGCAAAGGT
TGCAGCAACCAAAAGCCAGGGATGGTTGTGCGAGCTGTTACGCTGGAAAGAAGATCCTTCTCCAGAAAAC
AGAACCCTGTGGGAGAACCTCTCCATGATCCGAAGGTTCCTCAGTCTTCCTCAGCCAGAACGTGATGCCA
TTTATGAACAGGAGAGCAACGCGGTGCATCACCATGGCGACAGGCCGCCCCACATTATCCATGTTCCAGC
AGAGCAGATTCAGAGCCCCTCTCCCACCACCCTTGGGAAAGGAGAGTCTAGAGGCGTTTTCTTACCAGGC
CTGCCGACCCCTGCACCATGGCTCGGTGCTGCTCCTCAGCAACAGCAGCAGCAACAGCAACAGCAGCAGC
AGCAGCAGCAGGCACCGCCGCCTCCACAGCCACAGCAGCAGCCACAGACAGGCCCTCGGCTCCCCCCACG
GCAACCCACGGTGGCCTCTCCAGCAGAGTCAGATGAGGAAAACCGACAGAAGACCCGGCCACGAACAAAA
ATTTCAGTGGAAGCCTTGGGAATCCTCCAGAGTTTCATACAAGACGTGGGCCTGTACCCTGACGAAGAGG
CCATCCAGACTCTGTCTGCCCAGCTCGACCTTCCCAAGTACACCATCATCAAGTTCTTTCAGAACCAGCG
GTACTATCTCAAGCACCACGGCAAACTGAAGGACAATTCCGGTTTAGAGGTCGATGTGGCAGAATATAAA
GAAGAGGAGCTGCTGAAGGATTTGGAAGAGAGTGTCCAAGATAAAAATACTAACACCCTTTTTTCAGTGA
AACTAGAAGAAGAGCTGTCAGTGGAAGGAAACACAGACATTAATACTGATTTGAAAGACTAGTAATGAAC
TAGTCCGTAACTTGAAAGTATTTCGATTTCTTGGCTTTATATATCTTGTGGAAAGGACGATCAGGGTGGG
TAGGCAGTCCTCCGACGCGTTAAGTCGACAATCAACCTCTGGATTACAAAATTTGTGAAAGATTGACTGG
TATTCTTAACTATGTTGCTCCTTTTACGCTATGTGGATACGCTGCTTTAATGCCTTTGTATCATGCTATT
GCTTCCCGTATGGCTTTCATTTTCTCCTCCTTGTATAAATCCTGGTTGCTGTCTCTTTATGAGGAGTTGT
GGCCCGTTGTCAGGCAACGTGGCGTGGTGTGCACTGTGTTTGCTGACGCAACCCCCACTGGTTGGGGCAT
TGCCACCACCTGTCAGCTCCTTTCCGGGACTTTCGCTTTCCCCCTCCCTATTGCCACGGCGGAACTCATC
GCCGCCTGCCTTGCCCGCTGCTGGACAGGGGCTCGGCTGTTGGGCACTGACAATTCCGTGGTGTTGTCGG
GGAAATCATCGTCCTTTCCTTGGCTGCTCGCCTGTGTTGCCACCTGGATTCTGCGCGGGACGTCCTTCTG
CTACGTCCCTTCGGCCCTCAATCCAGCGGACCTTCCTTCCCGCGGCCTGCTGCCGGCTCTGCGGCCTCTT
CCGCGTCTTCGCCTTCGCCCTCAGACGAGTCGGATCTCCCTTTGGGCCGCCTCCCCGCGTCGACTTTAAG
ACCAATGACTTACAAGGCAGCTGTAGATCTTAGCCACTTTTTAAAAGAAAAGGGGGGACTGGAAGGGCTA
ATTCACTCCCAACGAAGACAAGATCTGCTTTTTGCTTGTACTGGGTCTCTCTGGTTAGACCAGATCTGAG
CCTGGGAGCTCTCTGGCTAACTAGGGAACCCACTGCTTAAGCCTCAATAAAGCTTGCCTTGAGTGCTTCA
AGTAGTGTGTGCCCGTCTGTTGTGTGACTCTGGTAACTAGAGATCCCTCAGACCCTTTTAGTCAGTGTGG
AAAATCTCTAGCAGTACGTATAGTAGTTCATGTCATCTTATTATTCAGTATTTATAACTTGCAAAGAAAT
GAATATCAGAGAGTGAGAGGAACTTGTTTATTGCAGCTTATAATGGTTACAAATAAAGCAATAGCATCAC
AAATTTCACAAATAAAGCATTTTTTTCACTGCATTCTAGTTGTGGTTTGTCCAAACTCATCAATGTATCT
TATCATGTCTGGCTCTAGCTATCCCGCCCCTAACTCCGCCCATCCCGCCCCTAACTCCGCCCAGTTCCGC
CCATTCTCCGCCCCATGGCTGACTAATTTTTTTTATTTATGCAGAGGCCGAGGCCGCCTCGGCCTCTGAG
CTATTCCAGAAGTAGTGAGGAGGCTTTTTTGGAGGCCTAGGGACGTACCCAATTCGCCCTATAGTGAGTC
GTATTACGCGCGCTCACTGGCCGTCGTTTTACAACGTCGTGACTGGGAAAACCCTGGCGTTACCCAACTT
AATCGCCTTGCAGCACATCCCCCTTTCGCCAGCTGGCGTAATAGCGAAGAGGCCCGCACCGATCGCCCTT
CCCAACAGTTGCGCAGCCTGAATGGCGAATGGG
[124 nt withheld, positions 8084-8207]
C
[91 nt withheld, positions 8209-8299]
A
[49 nt withheld, positions 8301-8349]
CCTTTGACGTTGGAGTCCACGTTCTTT
[37 nt withheld, positions 8377-8413]
ACCCTATCTCGGTCTATTCTTTTGATTTATAAGGGATTTTGCCGATTTCGGCCTATTGGTTAAAAAATGA
GCTGATTTAACAAAAATTTAACGCGAATTTTAACAAAATATTAACGCTTACAATTTAGGTGGCACTTTTC
GGGGAAATGTGCGCGGAACCCCTATTTGTTTATTTTTCTAAATACATTCAAATATGTATCCGCTCATGAG
ACAATAACCCTGATAAATGCTTCAATAATATTGAAAAAGGAAGAGTATGAGTATTCAACATTTCCGTGTC
GCCCTTATTCCCTTTTTTGCGGCATTTTGCCTTCCTGTTTTTGCTCACCCAGAAACGCTGGTGAAAGTAA
AAGATGCTGAAGATCAGTTGGGTGCACGAGTGGGTTACATCGAACTGGATCTCAACAGCGGTAAGATCCT
TGAGAGTTTTCGCCCCGAAGAACGTTTTCCAATGATGAGCACTTTTAAAGTTCTGCTATGTGGCGCGGTA
TTATCCCGTATTGACGCCGGGCAAGAGCAACTCGGTCGCCGCATACACTATTCTCAGAATGACTTGGTTG
AGTACTCACCAGTCACAGAAAAGCATCTTACGGATGGCATGACAGTAAGAGAATTATGCAGTGCTGCCAT
AACCATGAGTGATAACACTGCGGCCAACTTACTTCTGACAACGATCGGAGGACCGAAGGAGCTAACCGCT
TTTTTGCACAACATGGGGGATCATGTAACTCGCCTTGATCGTTGGGAACCGGAGCTGAATGAAGCCATAC
CAAACGACGAGCGTGACACCACGATGCCTGTAGCAATGGCAACAACGTTGCGCAAACTATTAACTGGCGA
ACTACTTACTCTAGCTTCCCGGCAACAATTAATAGACTGGATGGAGGCGGATAAAGTTGCAGGACCACTT
CTGCGCTCGGCCCTTCCGGCTGGCTGGTTTATTGCTGATAAATCTGGAGCCGGTGAGCGTGGGTCTCGCG
GTATCATTGCAGCACTGGGGCCAGATGGTAAGCCCTCCCGTATCGTAGTTATCTACACGACGGGGAGTCA
GGCAACTATGGATGAACGAAATAGACAGATCGCTGAGATAGGTGCCTCACTGATTAAGCATTGGTAACTG
TCAGACCAAGTTTACTCATATATACTTTAGATTGATTTAAAACTTCATTTTTAATTTAAAAGGATCTAGG
TGAAGATCCTTTTTGATAATCTCATGACCAAAATCCCTTAACGTGAGTTTTCGTTCCACTGAGCGTCAGA
CCCCGTAGAAAAGATCAAAGGATCTTCTTGAGATCCTTTTTTTCTGCGCGTAATCTGCTGCTTGCAAACA
AAAAAACCACCGCTACCAGCGGTGGTTTGTTTGCCGGATCAAGAGCTACCAACTCTTTTTCCGAAGGTAA
CTGGCTTCAGCAGAGCGCAGATACCAAATACTGTTCTTCTAGTGTAGCCGTAGTTAGGCCACCACTTCAA
GAACTCTGTAGCACCGCCTACATACCTCGCTCTGCTAATCCTGTTACCAGTGGCTGCTGCCAGTGGCGAT
AAGTCGTGTCTTACCGGGTTGGACTCAAGACGATAGTTACCGGATAAGGCGCAGCGGTCGGGCTGAACGG
GGGGTTCGTGCACACAGCCCAGCTTGGAGCGAACGACCTACACCGAACTGAGATACCTACAGCGTGAGCT
ATGAGAAAGCGCCACGCTTCCCGAAGGGAGAAAGGCGGACAGGTATCCGGTAAGCGGCAGGGTCGGAACA
GGAGAGCGCACGAGGGAGCTTCCAGGGGGAAACGCCTGGTATCTTTATAGTCCTGTCGGGTTTCGCCACC
TCTGACTTGAGCGTCGATTTTTGTGATGCTCGTCAGGGGGGCGGAGCCTATGGAAAAACGCCAGCAACGC
GGCCTTTTTACGGTTCCTGGCCTTTTGCTGGCCTTTTGCTCACATGTTCTTTCCTGCGTTATCCCCTGAT
TCTGTGGATAACCGTATTACCGCCTTTGAGTGAGCTGATACCGCTCGCCGCAGCCGAACGACCGAGCGCA
GCGAGTCAGTGAGCGAGGAAGCGGAAGAGCGCCCAATACGCAAACCGCCTCTCCCCGCGCGTTGGCCGAT
TCATTAATGCAGCTGGCACGACAGGTTTCCCGACTGGAAAGCGGGCAGTGAGCGCAACGCAATTAATGTG
AGTTAGCTCACTCATTAGGCACCCCAGGCTTTACACTTTATGCTTCCGGCTCGTATGTTGTGTGGAATTG
TGAGCGGATAACAATTTCACACAGGAAACAGCTATGACCATGATTACGCCAAGCGCGCAATTAACCCTCA
CTAAAGGGAACAAAAGCTGGAGCTGCAAGC
Features (pLannotate 1.2.2; 31 found; start..end, strand, type, name):
      5..231     +  promoter       RSV promoter: Rous sarcoma virus enhancer/promoter
    232..412     +  LTR            5' LTR (truncated): truncated 5' long terminal repeat (LTR) from HIV-1
    459..584     +  misc_feature   HIV-1 Ψ: packaging signal of human immunodeficiency virus type 1
    568..931     +  CDS            HIV-1 gag (fragment): gag protein from human immunodeficiency virus 1; gag
   1077..1310    +  misc_feature   RRE: The Rev response element (RRE) of HIV-1 allows for Rev-dependent mRNA export from the nucleus to the cytoplasm.
   1687..1713    +  CDS            Rev (fragment): human immunodeficiency virus 1 (HIV-1) Rev protein; rev; enhances nuclear export of unspliced and incompletely spliced viral mRNAs
   1720..1743    +  promoter       SV40 promoter (fragment): SV40 early promoter
   1744..1815    +  promoter       SV40 promoter (fragment): SV40 enhancer and early promoter
   1839..1974    +  rep_origin     SV40 ori: SV40 origin of replication
   2020..2616    +  CDS            PuroR (fragment): puromycin N-acetyltransferase; pac from Streptomyces; confers resistance to puromycin
   2665..2782    +  misc_feature   cPPT/CTS: central polypurine tract and central termination sequence of HIV-1
   2847..2913    +  CDS            small t antigen (fragment): SV40 (simian virus 40) small t antigen
   2920..4098    +  promoter       EF-1α promoter: strong constitutive promoter for human elongation factor EF-1α
   4115..6499    +  CDS            SATB1: SATB1_HUMAN - Experimental evidence at protein level: Swiss-Prot protein existence level 1. Crucial silencing factor contributing to the initiation of X inactivation mediated by Xist RNA that occurs during embryogenesis and in lymphoma (By similarity). Binds to DNA at special AT-rich sequences, the consensus SATB1-binding sequence (CSBS), at nuclear matrix- or scaffold-associated regions. Thought to recognize the sugar-phosphate structure of double-stranded DNA. Transcriptional repressor controlling nuclear and viral gene expression in a phosphorylated and acetylated status-dependent manner, b
   6515..6568    +  promoter       U6 promoter (fragment): RNA polymerase III promoter for human U6 snRNA
   6610..7198    +  misc_feature   WPRE: woodchuck hepatitis virus posttranscriptional regulatory element
   7249..7268    +  misc_feature   cPPT/CTS (fragment): central polypurine tract and central termination sequence of HIV-1
   7270..7503    +  LTR            3' LTR (ΔU3): self-inactivating 3' long terminal repeat (LTR) from HIV-1
   7581..7702    +  polyA_signal   SV40 poly(A) signal: SV40 polyadenylation signal
   7742..7877    +  rep_origin     SV40 ori: SV40 origin of replication
   7898..7916    -  promoter       T7 promoter: promoter for bacteriophage T7 RNA polymerase
   7924..8079    +  CDS            lacZα (fragment): LacZα fragment of β-galactosidase; lacZ fragment
   8084..8512    +  rep_origin     f1 ori (sequence partly withheld): f1 bacteriophage origin of replication; arrow indicates direction of (+) strand synthesis
   8565..8669    +  promoter       AmpR promoter: bla
   8670..9530    +  CDS            AmpR: β-lactamase; bla; confers resistance to ampicillin, carbenicillin, and related antibiotics
   9701..10289   +  rep_origin     ori: high-copy-number ColE1/pMB1/pBR322/pUC origin of replication
  10472..10564   +  CDS            lacI (fragment): lac repressor; lacI; The lac repressor binds to the lac operator to inhibit transcription in E. coli. This inhibition can be relieved by adding lactose or isopropyl-β-D-thiogalactopyranoside (IPTG).
  10577..10598   +  protein_bind   CAP binding site: CAP binding activates transcription in the presence of cAMP. E. coli catabolite activator protein
  10613..10643   +  promoter       lac promoter: promoter for the E. coli lac operon
  10647..10669   +  protein_bind   lac operator (fragment): The lac repressor binds to the lac operator to inhibit transcription in E. coli. This inhibition can be relieved by adding lactose or isopropyl-β-D-thiogalactopyranoside (IPTG). lac repressor encoded by lacI
  10712..10730   +  promoter       T3 promoter: promoter for bacteriophage T3 RNA polymerase
