[The description below was written by a language model from this plasmid's Addgene catalogue record and pLannotate feature annotations shown in this document.]
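Description:
TFORF1816 is a lentiviral mammalian expression plasmid built on the pLX_TRC317 backbone from the Broad Institute Genetic Perturbation Platform. It carries the human SATB1 open reading frame as one member of a barcoded transcription factor ORF collection. In bacteria it is maintained through a high-copy ColE1/pUC-type origin with ampicillin resistance (AmpR), and an f1 origin is also present. The depositor warns that the plasmid can recombine, a known risk for LTR-containing vectors, which is consistent with its propagation in a recombination-reducing strain.

The viral portion has a third-generation, self-inactivating layout. An RSV promoter drives a truncated HIV-1 5' LTR, followed by the Ψ packaging signal with a gag fragment and the Rev response element. A ΔU3 3' LTR and an SV40 polyadenylation signal close the transfer cassette. Within it, an SV40 promoter/origin region precedes a puromycin N-acetyltransferase gene for selecting transduced cells, followed by a cPPT/CTS element that aids nuclear import of the viral genome. Downstream, the strong constitutive EF-1α promoter drives SATB1, which encodes a protein that binds AT-rich sequences in nuclear matrix attachment regions and regulates transcription. A WPRE after the ORF enhances transcript expression. The short U6 promoter fragment annotated between the ORF and the WPRE is probably a residual or primer-binding sequence rather than a functional promoter.

According to the record, each construct in the collection carries a unique 24-bp barcode, though this is not annotated in the feature table. The barcode lets the overexpressed factor be identified by sequencing in pooled screens, such as directed differentiation studies.
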