Addgene plasmid #143980: TFORF1816
Purpose: Lentiviral vector for overexpressing transcription factor ORFs with unique 24-bp barcodes. Barcodes facilitate identification of transcription factors in pooled screens.
Depositing lab: Feng Zhang. Depositing organization: Broad Institute. Publication: A transcription factor atlas of directed differentiation. Joung J, Ma S, Tay T, Geiger-Schuller KR, Kirchgatterer PC, Verdine VK, Guo B, Arias-Garcia MA, Allen WE, Singh A, Kuksenko O, Abudayyeh OO, Gootenberg JS, Fu Z, Macrae RK, Buenrostro JD, Regev A, Zhang F. Cell. 2023 Jan 5;186(1):209-229.e26. doi: 10.1016/j.cell.2022.11.026. PubMed 36608654.
Backbone
  Vector backbone: pLX_TRC317
  Backbone manufacturer: Broad Institute Genetic Perturbation Platform
  Backbone size w/o insert (bp): 8264
  Vector type: Mammalian Expression, Lentiviral
  Selectable markers: Puromycin
Growth in bacteria
  Bacterial resistance: Ampicillin, 100 μg/mL
  Growth temperature: 37°C
  Growth strain: NEB Stable
  Copy number: High Copy
Gene/Insert
  Gene/Insert name: SATB1
  Species: H. sapiens (human)
  Insert size (bp): 2489
  Entrez Gene: SATB1 (a.k.a. DEFDA, DHDBV, KTZSL)
  Promoter: EF1a
  Cloning method: Unknown
  Sequencing primers: 5′ GGGTGGAGACTGAAGTTAGGCCAG; 3′ CACATAGCGTAAAAGGAGCAACATAG
Terms and licenses: Academic/Nonprofit Terms; Industry Terms: Not Available to Industry
Depositor comments: NM_001195470,NM_001322871,XM_011533988,XM_011533989,ENST00000417717 . The transcription factor ORF portion of this plasmid was synthesized by Genewiz. Please test multiple small colonies in case of plasmid recombination. To make this collection available in a timely manner, a portion of this collection was not fully sequenced by Addgene. If an Addgene verified full plasmid sequence is not available, please contact us prior to placing an order to request the full sequence.
How to cite: TFORF1816 was a gift from Feng Zhang (Addgene plasmid # 143980 ; http://n2t.net/addgene:143980 ; RRID:Addgene_143980)
