>Addgene plasmid #143980 | TFORF1816 | depositor partial sequence | sequence record 284067 | Insert
ACCGCCACCATGGATCATTTGAACGAGGCAACTCAGGGGAAAGAACATTCAGAAATGTCTAACAATGTGA
GTGATCCGAAGGGTCCACCAGCCAAGATTGCCCGCCTGGAGCAGAACGGGAGCCCGCTAGGAAGAGGAAG
GCTTGGGAGTACAGGTGCAAAAATGCAGGGAGTGCCTTTAAAACACTCGGGCCATCTGATGAAAACCAAC
CTTAGGAAAGGAACCATGCTGCCAGTTTTCTGTGTGGTGGAACATTATGAAAACGCCATTGAATATGATT
GCAAGGAGGAGCATGCAGAATTTGTGCTGGTGAGAAAGGATATGCTTTTCAACCAGCTGATCGAAATGGC
ATTGCTGTCTCTAGGTTATTCACATAGCTCTGCTGCCCAGGCCAAAGGGCTAATCCAGGTTGGAAAGTGG
AATCCAGTTCCACTGTCTTACGTGACAGATGCCCCTGATGCTACAGTAGCAGATATGCTTCAAGATGTGT
ATCATGTGGTCACATTGAAAATTCAGTTACACAGTTGCCCCAAACTAGAAGACTTGCCTCCCGAACAATG
GTCGCACACCACAGTGAGGAATGCTCTGAAGGACTTACTGAAAGATATGAATCAGAGTTCATTGGCCAAG
GAGTGCCCCCTTTCACAGAGTATGATTTCTTCCATTGTGAACAGTACTTACTATGCAAATGTCTCAGCAG
CAAAATGTCAAGAATTTGGAAGGTGGTACAAACATTTCAAGAAGACAAAAGATATGATGGTTGAAATGGA
TAGTCTTTCTGAGCTATCCCAGCAAGGCGCCAATCATGTCAATTTTGGCCAGCAACCAGTTCCAGGGAAC
ACAGCCGAGCAGCCTCCATCCCCTGCGCAGCTCTCCCATGGCAGCCAGCCCTCTGTCCGGACACCTCTTC
CAAACCTGCACCCTGGGCTCGTATCAACACCTATCAGTCCTCAATTGGTCAACCAGCAGCTGGTGATGGC
TCAGCTGCTGAACCAGCAGTATGCAGTGAATAGACTTTTAGCCCAGCAGTCCTTAAACCAACAATACTTG
AACCACCCTCCCCCTGTCAGTAGATCTATGAATAAGCCTTTGGAGCAACAGGTTTCGACCAACACAGAGG
TGTCTTCCGAAATCTACCAGTGGGTACGCGATGAACTGAAACGAGCAGGAATCTCCCAGGCGGTATTTGC
ACGTGTGGCTTTTAACAGAACTCAGGGCTTGCTTTCAGAAATCCTCCGAAAGGAAGAGGACCCCAAGACT
GCATCCCAGTCTTTGCTGGTAAACCTTCGGGCTATGCAGAATTTCTTGCAGTTACCGGAAGCTGAAAGAG
ACCGAATATACCAGGACGAAAGGGAAAGGAGCTTGAATGCTGCCTCGGCCATGGGTCCTGCCCCCCTCAT
CAGCACACCACCCAGCCGTCCTCCCCAGGTGAAAACAGCTACTATTGCCACTGAAAGGAATGGGAAACCA
GAGAACAATACCATGAACATTAATGCTTCCATTTATGATGAGATTCAGCAGGAAATGAAGCGTGCTAAAG
TGTCTCAAGCACTGTTTGCAAAGGTTGCAGCAACCAAAAGCCAGGGATGGTTGTGCGAGCTGTTACGCTG
GAAAGAAGATCCTTCTCCAGAAAACAGAACCCTGTGGGAGAACCTCTCCATGATCCGAAGGTTCCTCAGT
CTTCCTCAGCCAGAACGTGATGCCATTTATGAACAGGAGAGCAACGCGGTGCATCACCATGGCGACAGGC
CGCCCCACATTATCCATGTTCCAGCAGAGCAGATTCAGAGCCCCTCTCCCACCACCCTTGGGAAAGGAGA
GTCTAGAGGCGTTTTCTTACCAGGCCTGCCGACCCCTGCACCATGGCTCGGTGCTGCTCCTCAGCAACAG
CAGCAGCAACAGCAACAGCAGCAGCAGCAGCAGCAGGCACCGCCGCCTCCACAGCCACAGCAGCAGCCAC
AGACAGGCCCTCGGCTCCCCCCACGGCAACCCACGGTGGCCTCTCCAGCAGAGTCAGATGAGGAAAACCG
ACAGAAGACCCGGCCACGAACAAAAATTTCAGTGGAAGCCTTGGGAATCCTCCAGAGTTTCATACAAGAC
GTGGGCCTGTACCCTGACGAAGAGGCCATCCAGACTCTGTCTGCCCAGCTCGACCTTCCCAAGTACACCA
TCATCAAGTTCTTTCAGAACCAGCGGTACTATCTCAAGCACCACGGCAAACTGAAGGACAATTCCGGTTT
AGAGGTCGATGTGGCAGAATATAAAGAAGAGGAGCTGCTGAAGGATTTGGAAGAGAGTGTCCAAGATAAA
AATACTAACACCCTTTTTTCAGTGAAACTAGAAGAAGAGCTGTCAGTGGAAGGAAACACAGACATTAATA
CTGATTTGAAAGACTAGTAATGAACTAGTCCGTAACTTGAAAGTATTTCGATTTCTTGGCTTTATATATC
TTGTGGAAAGGACGATCAGGGTGGGTAGGCAGTCCTCCG
