>Addgene plasmid #143980 | TFORF1816 | depositor partial sequence | sequence record 284068 | Barcode
TCAGGGTGGGTAGGCAGTCCTCCG
